Addgene plasmid #63959: pST50Trc2-CBPNDHFR
Purpose: (Empty Backbone) Position 2 transfer plasmid for pST44 polycistronic plasmid suite; N-term cleavable single tag; contains DHFR gene in BamHI-NgoMIV cassette as positive control
Depositing lab: Song Tan. Depositing organization: Pennsylvania State University. Publication: The pST44 polycistronic expression system for producing protein complexes in Escherichia coli. Tan S, Kern RC, Selleck W. Protein Expr Purif. 2005 Apr;40(2):385-95. 10.1016/j.pep.2004.12.002 PubMed 15766881.
Backbone
  Vector backbone: pST50Trc
  Vector type: Bacterial Expression
  Tag / fusion protein: Calmodulin Binding Peptide (CBP); TEV cleavable (N terminal on backbone)
Growth in bacteria
  Bacterial resistance: Ampicillin, 100 μg/mL
  Growth temperature: 37°C
  Growth strain: DH5alpha
  Copy number: Unknown
Gene/Insert
  Gene/Insert name: None
  Tag / fusion protein: Calmodulin Binding Peptide (CBP); TEV cleavable (N terminal on backbone)
Terms and licenses: Academic/Nonprofit Terms; Industry Terms: Not Available to Industry
Depositor comments: Replace DHFR with GOI using BamHI/NgoMIV; Clone out cassette using EcoRI/HindIII
How to cite: pST50Trc2-CBPNDHFR was a gift from Song Tan (Addgene plasmid # 63959 ; http://n2t.net/addgene:63959 ; RRID:Addgene_63959)
