[The description below was written by a language model from this plasmid's Addgene catalogue record and pLannotate feature annotations shown in this document.]
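Description:
pST50Trc2-CBPNDHFR is a 3.4 kb bacterial expression plasmid built on the pST50Trc backbone. It serves as the position 2 transfer vector of the pST44 polycistronic suite, which is used to co-express the subunits of protein complexes in Escherichia coli. It is propagated under ampicillin selection, conferred by a TEM-type beta-lactamase gene with its own promoter and followed by an fd terminator. Replication is from a ColE1/pMB1-type origin. The annotation also finds the pBR322 bom region, the rop gene (which normally moderates copy number) and a fragment of mbeC. The catalogue lists copy number as unknown.

The expression cassette is driven by a T7 promoter and the efficient phage T7 gene 10 ribosome binding site, and it ends at a T7 terminator. The open reading frame begins with a calmodulin-binding peptide (CBP), which allows calcium-dependent affinity capture on calmodulin resin. This is followed by a TEV protease recognition site so the N-terminal tag can be removed after purification. Short hits annotated as a reverse-strand 9xHis fragment and a SET1 fragment are most likely linker or vector-derived sequence rather than functional tags, since the record describes a single tag.

Downstream of the tag sits E. coli folA, encoding dihydrofolate reductase, carried as a BamHI–NgoMIV cassette that acts as a positive control for expression. The plasmid is catalogued as an empty backbone: the user replaces DHFR with a gene of interest using BamHI/NgoMIV. The resulting tagged translational cassette is then excised with EcoRI/HindIII for transfer into the second position of a pST44 polycistronic plasmid.
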