Features (pLannotate 1.2.2; 15 found; start..end, strand, type, name):
     27..45      +  promoter       T7 promoter: promoter for bacteriophage T7 RNA polymerase
    101..123     +  RBS            RBS: efficient ribosome binding site from bacteriophage T7 gene 10 (Olins and Rangwala, 1989)
    137..214     +  CDS            CBP: calmodulin-binding peptide derived from skeletal muscle myosin light chain kinase; binds calmodulin with nanomolar affinity in the presence of calcium
    223..239     -  CDS            9xHis (fragment): 9xHis affinity tag
    239..257     +  CDS            TEV site (fragment): tobacco etch virus (TEV) protease recognition and cleavage site
    263..736     +  CDS            folA: DYR_ECOLI - Also known as tmrA. Experimental evidence at protein level: Swiss-Prot protein existence level 1. Key enzyme in folate metabolism. Catalyzes an essential reaction for de novo glycine and purine synthesis, and for DNA precursor synthesis. From Escherichia coli (strain K12).
    783..832     +  CDS            SET1 (fragment): solubility-enhancement tag derived from T7 phage gene 10B
    840..887     +  terminator     T7 terminator: transcription terminator for bacteriophage T7 RNA polymerase
    952..1043    +  promoter       AmpR promoter: bla
   1044..1901    +  CDS            bla: BLAT_ECOLX - Experimental evidence at protein level: Swiss-Prot protein existence level 1. TEM-type are the most prevalent beta-lactamases in enterobacteria; they hydrolyze the beta-lactam bond in susceptible beta-lactam antibiotics, thus conferring resistance to penicillins and cephalosporins. TEM-3 and TEM-4 are capable of hydrolyzing cefotaxime and ceftazidime. TEM-5 is capable of hydrolyzing ceftazidime. TEM-6 is capable of hydrolyzing ceftazidime and aztreonam. TEM-8/CAZ-2, TEM- 16/CAZ-7 and TEM-24/CAZ-6 are markedly active against ceftazidime. IRT- 4 shows resistance to beta-lactamase in
   1908..1947    +  terminator     fd terminator: central terminator from bacteriophage fd (Otsuka and Kunisawa, 1982)
   1978..2566    +  rep_origin     ori: high-copy-number ColE1/pMB1/pBR322/pUC origin of replication
   2752..2891    -  misc_feature   bom: basis of mobility region from pBR322
   2993..3184    -  CDS            rop: Rop protein, which maintains plasmids at low copy number; rop
   3224..3334    +  CDS            mbeC (fragment): MBEC_ECOLX - Experimental evidence at protein level: Swiss-Prot protein existence level 1. Required for efficient mobilization of ColE1 plasmid and is thus essential to promote the specific transfer of the plasmid during conjugation. Probably functions by inducing DNA bending, helping the MbeA relaxase to melt the DNA around the nic site and cleave the phosphodiester bond. Binds specifically double-stranded DNA (dsDNA) containing the ColE1 oriT but does not recognize the inverted repeat (IR). From Escherichia coli.
>Addgene plasmid #63959 | pST50Trc2-CBPNDHFR | depositor full sequence | sequence record 177365 | Full Sequence
GGCACCATGCATCGATCCCGCGAAATTAATACGACTCACTATAGGGAGACCACAACGGTTTCCCTCCGGC
TCCGGAGAGCTCCAATTGGAATTCAATAATTTTGTTTAACTTTAAGAAGGAGATATACATATGTCTAAGC
GACGATGGAAAAAGAATTTCATAGCCGTCTCAGCAGCCAACCGCTTTAAGAAAATCTCATCCTCCGGGGC
ACTTCTGGGATCTGGTGGTGGTGGTGGTGAAAACCTGTACTTCCAGGGATCCATCAGTCTGATTGCGGCG
CTAGCGGTAGATCGCGTTATCGGCATGGAAAACGCCATGCCATGGAACCTGCCTGCCGATCTCGCCTGGT
TTAAACGCAACACCTTAAATAAACCCGTGATTATGGGGCGCCATACCTGGGAATCAATCGGTAGGCCTTT
GCCCGGCCGCAAAAATATTATCCTCAGCAGTCAACCCGGGACCGATGATCGGGTTACCTGGGTTAAATCG
GTCGACGAAGCCATCGCGGCGTGTGGTGACGTACCAGAAATCATGGTGATTGGCGGCGGACGCGTTTATG
AACAGTTCTTGCCAAAAGCGCAAAAACTGTATCTGACGCATATCGATGCAGAAGTGGAAGGCGACACCCA
TTTTCCGGATTACGAGCCGGATGACTGGGAATCGGTATTCAGCGAATTCCACGATGCTGATGCGCAGAAC
TCGCATAGCTATTGTTTCGAAATCCTCGAGCGTCGTGCCGGCTAATGTACAAAGCTTGGTACCACGCGTG
CGCGCTGATCCGGCTGCTAACAAAGCCCGAAAGGAAGCTGAGTTGGCTGCTGCCACCGCTGAGCAATAAC
TAGCATAACCCCTTGGGGCCTCTAAACGGGTCTTGAGGGGTTTTTTGCTGAAAGGAGGAACTATATCGGG
ATTAGCCCGCCTAATGAGCGGGCTTTTTTTTAATTCCCCTATTTGTTTATTTTTCTAAATACATTCAAAT
ATGTATCCGCTCATGAGACAATAACCCTGATAAATGCTTCAATAATATTGAAAAAGGAAGAGTATGAGTA
TTCAACATTTCCGTGTCGCCCTTATTCCCTTTTTTGCGGCATTTTGCCTTCCTGTTTTTGCTCACCCAGA
AACGCTCGTGAAAGTAAAAGACGCAGAGGACCAATTGGGGGCACGAGTGGGATACATAGAACTGGACTTG
AATAGCGGTAAAATCCTTGAGAGTTTTCGCCCTGAAGAGCGTTTTCCAATGATGAGCACTTTCAAAGTTC
TGCTATGTGGAGCAGTATTATCCCGTGTAGATGCGGGGCAAGAGCAACTCGGACGACGAATACACTATTC
GCAGAATGACTTGGTTGAATACTCCCCAGTGACAGAAAAGCACCTTACGGACGGAATGACGGTAAGAGAA
TTATGTAGTGCCGCCATAACGATGAGTGATAACACTGCGGCGAACTTACTTCTGACAACCATCGGTGGAC
CGAAGGAATTAACCGCTTTTTTGCACAATATGGGAGACCATGTAACTCGCCTTGACCGTTGGGAACCAGA
ACTGAATGAAGCCATACCAAACGACGAGCGAGACACCACAATGCCTGCGGCAATGGCAACAACATTACGC
AAACTATTAACTGGCGAACTACTTACTCTGGCTTCACGGCAACAATTAATAGACTGGCTTGAAGCGGATA
AAGTTGCAGGACCACTACTGCGTTCGGCACTTCCTGCTGGCTGGTTTATTGCTGATAAATCTGGGGCAGG
AGAGCGTGGTTCACGGGGTATCATTGCCGCACTTGGACCAGATGGTAAGCCTTCCCGTATCGTAGTTATC
TACACGACGGGTAGTCAGGCAACTATGGACGAACGAAATAGACAGATTGCTGAAATAGGGGCTTCACTGA
TTAAGCATTGGTAAACCGATACAATTAAAGGCTCCTTTTGGAGCCTTTTTTTTTGGACGGACCGGTAGAA
AAGATCAAAGGATCTTCTTGAGATCCTTTTTTTCTGCGCGTAATCTGCTGCTTGCAAACAAAAAAACCAC
CGCTACCAGCGGTGGTTTGTTTGCCGGATCAAGAGCTACCAACTCTTTTTCCGAAGGTAACTGGCTTCAG
CAGAGCGCAGATACCAAATACTGTCCTTCTAGTGTAGCCGTAGTTAGGCCACCACTTCAAGAACTCTGTA
GCACCGCCTACATACCTCGCTCTGCTAATCCTGTTACCAGTGGCTGCTGCCAGTGGCGATAAGTCGTGTC
TTACCGGGTTGGACTCAAGACGATAGTTACCGGATAAGGCGCAGCGGTCGGGCTGAACGGGGGGTTCGTG
CACACAGCCCAGCTTGGAGCGAACGACCTACACCGAACTGAGATACCTACAGCGTGAGCTATGAGAAAGC
GCCACGCTTCCCGAAGGGAGAAAGGCGGACAGGTATCCGGTAAGCGGCAGGGTCGGAACAGGAGAGCGCA
CGAGGGAGCTTCCAGGGGGAAACGCCTGGTATCTTTATAGTCCTGTCGGGTTTCGCCACCTCTGACTTGA
GCGTCGATTTTTGTGATGCTCGTCAGGGGGGCGGAGCCTATGGAAAAACGCCAGCAACGCGGCCTTTTTA
CGGTTCCTGGCCTTTTGCTGGCCTTTTGCTCACATGTTCTTTCCTGCGTTATCCCCTGATTCTGTGGATA
ACCGTATTACCGCCTTTGAGTGAGCTGATACCGCTCGCCGCAGCCGAACGACCGAGCGCAGCGAGTCAGT
GAGCGAGGAAGCGGAAGAGCGCCTGATGCGGTATTTTCTCCTTACGCATCTGTGCGGTATTTCACACCGC
AATGGTGCACTCTCAGTACAATCTGCTCTGATGCCGCATAGTTAAGCCAGTATACACTCCGCTATCGCTA
CGTGACTGGGTCATGGCTGCGCCCCGACACCCGCCAACACCCGCTGACGCGCCCTGACGGGCTTGTCTGC
TCCCGGCATCCGCTTACAGACAAGCTGTGACCGTCTCCGGGAGCTGCATGTGTCAGAGGTTTTCACCGTC
ATCACCGAAACGCGCGAGGCAGCTGCGGTAAAGCTCATCAGCGTGGTCGTGAAGCGATTCACAGATGTCT
GCCTGTTCATCCGCGTCCAGCTCGTTGAGTTTCTCCAGAAGCGTTAATGTCTGGCTTCTGATAAAGCGGG
CCATGTTAAGGGCGGTTTTTTCCTGTTTGGTCACTGATGCCTCCGTGTAAGGGGGATTTCTGTTCATGGG
GTAATGATACCGATGAAACGAGAGAGGATGCTCACGATACGGGTTACTGATGATGAACATGCCCGGTTAC
TGGAACGTTGTGAGGGTAAACAACTGGCGGTATGGATGCGGCGGGACCAGAGAAAAATCACTCAGGGTCA
ATGCCAGCGCTTCGTTAATACAGATGTAGGTGTT
