>Addgene plasmid #63959 | pST50Trc2-CBPNDHFR | addgene partial sequence | sequence record 132978 | T7term 5'-GCTAGTTATTGCTCAGCGG-3'
GCAGCCGGATCAGCGCGCACGCGTGGTACCAAGCTTTGTACATTAGCCGGCACGACGCTCGAGGATTTCG
AAACAATAGCTATGCGAGTTCTGCGCATCAGCATCGTGGAATTCGCTGAATACCGATTCCCAGTCATCCG
GCTCGTAATCCGGAAAATGGGTGTCGCCTTCCACTTCTGCATCGATATGCGTCAGATACAGTTTTTGCGC
TTTTGGCAAGAACTGTTCATAAACGCGTCCGCCGCCAATCACCATGATTTCTGGTACGTCACCACACGCC
GCGATGGCTTCGTCGACCGATTTAACCCAGGTAACCCGATCATCGGTCCCGGGTTGACTGCTGAGGATAA
TATTTTTGCGGCCGGGCAAAGGCCTACCGATTGATTCCCAGGTATGGCGCCCCATAATCACGGGTTTATT
TAAGGTGTTGCGTTTAAACCAGGCGAGATCGGCAGGCAGGTTCCATGGCATGGCGTTTTCCATGCCGATA
ACGCGATCTACCGCTAGCGCCGCAATCAGACTGATGGATCCCTGGAAGTACAGGTTTTCACCACCACCAC
CACCAGATCCCAGAAGTGCCCCGGAGGATGAGATTTTCTTAAAGCGGTTGGCTGCTGAGACGGCTATGAA
ATTCTTTTTCCATCGTCGCTTAGACATATGTATATCTCCTTCTTAAAGTTAAACAAAATTATTGAATTCC
AATTGGAGCTCTCCGGAGCCGGAGGGAAACCGTTGTGGTCTCCCTATAGTGAGTCGTATTAATTTCGCG
